Addgene plasmid #40283: pUAST-NaChBac
Depositing lab: Benjamin White. Depositing organization: National Institute of Mental Health (NIMH). Publication: Functional dissection of a neuronal network required for cuticle tanning and wing expansion in Drosophila. Luan H, Lemon WC, Peabody NC, Pohl JB, Zelensky PK, Wang D, Nitabach MN, Holmes TC, White BH. J Neurosci. 2006 Jan 11;26(2):573-84. 10.1523/JNEUROSCI.3916-05.2006 PubMed 16407556.
Backbone
  Vector backbone: pUAST
  Backbone size w/o insert (bp): 8914
  Total vector size (bp): 9739
Growth in bacteria
  Bacterial resistance: Ampicillin, 100 μg/mL
  Growth temperature: 37°C
  Growth strain: DH5alpha
  Copy number: High Copy
Gene/Insert
  Gene/Insert name: NaChBac (alt name: BH1501)
  Entrez Gene: BH1501 (a.k.a. BH1501)
Terms and licenses: Academic/Nonprofit Terms; Industry Terms: Not Available to Industry
How to cite: pUAST-NaChBac was a gift from Benjamin White (Addgene plasmid # 40283 ; http://n2t.net/addgene:40283 ; RRID:Addgene_40283)
