[The description below was written by a language model from this plasmid's Addgene catalogue record and pLannotate feature annotations shown in this document.]
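Description:
pUAST-NaChBac is a Drosophila P-element transformation vector built on the pUAST backbone for GAL4-dependent expression of NaChBac (gene BH1501), a bacterial voltage-gated sodium channel. The plasmid totals 9,739 bp, so the insert accounts for roughly 0.8 kb beyond the backbone. In bacteria it is maintained as a high-copy plasmid through a ColE1/pUC-type origin and selected with ampicillin via the β-lactamase gene and its native promoter. Short remnants of pBR322 rop and bom sequences are also present.

The expression cassette consists of five tandem GAL4-binding UAS sites placed upstream of the Drosophila hsp70 minimal promoter, followed by the cloning region and then SV40-derived sequences (small t intron, fragments of the T antigen coding regions, and the SV40 polyadenylation signal) that provide splicing and 3' end processing. The automated annotation does not label the NaChBac coding sequence, but the unannotated gap between the hsp70 promoter and the SV40 segment is the expected position of the insert and is about the right size. The SV40 NLS and T antigen hits reflect the origin of this 3' fragment rather than tags fused to the channel. The cassette and a mini-white gene, which serves as an eye-colour marker for identifying transgenic flies in a white mutant background, are flanked by the P element 5' and 3' ends that allow transposase-mediated integration into the germline.

Flies carrying this transgene are crossed to GAL4 driver lines so that the channel is expressed only in chosen cell populations. The associated publication used it in dissecting a neuronal network required for cuticle tanning and wing expansion, consistent with its use as a tool for altering the electrical excitability of targeted neurons.
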