Features (pLannotate 1.2.2; 19 found; start..end, strand, type, name):
      1..229     -  CDS            mini-white (fragment): Drosophila white gene eye color pigment; white; This is a modified version of the white gene lacking part of the first intron.
    235..823     -  rep_origin     ori: high-copy-number ColE1/pMB1/pBR322/pUC origin of replication
    994..1854    -  CDS            AmpR: β-lactamase; bla; confers resistance to ampicillin, carbenicillin, and related antibiotics
   1855..1959    -  promoter       AmpR promoter: bla
   2054..2089    +  CDS            rop (fragment): Rop protein, which maintains plasmids at low copy number; rop
   2191..2260    +  misc_feature   bom (fragment): basis of mobility region from pBR322
   2259..2761    -  gene           mini-white (fragment): white; This modified version of the white gene lacks part of the first intron.
   2761..2993    -  misc_feature   P element 3' end: P element 3' end
   3035..3056    -  misc_feature   MCS (fragment): pUC18/19 multiple cloning site
   3055..3149    +  protein_bind   5X UAS: five tandem copies of the "ScaI site" 17-mer CGGAGTACTGTCCTCCG, an upstream activating sequence (UAS) that efficiently binds yeast Gal4 (Webster et al., 1988; Pfeiffer et al., 2010) GAL4
   3168..3406    +  promoter       hsp70 promoter: Drosophila melanogaster hsp70Bb promoter
   4292..4366    +  CDS            small t antigen (fragment): SV40 (simian virus 40) small t antigen
   4368..4433    +  intron         small t intron: SV40 (simian virus 40) small t antigen intron
   4563..4583    +  CDS            SV40 NLS: nuclear localization signal of SV40 (simian virus 40) large T antigen
   4590..4724    +  CDS            LT_POVHA (fragment): Protein inferred from homology: Swiss-Prot protein existence level 3. Isoform large T antigen is a key early protein essential for both driving viral replication and inducing cellular transformation. Plays a role in viral genome replication by driving entry of quiescent cells into the cell cycle and by autoregulating the synthesis of viral early mRNA. Displays highly oncogenic activities by corrupting the host cellular checkpoint mechanisms that guard cell division and the transcription, replication, and repair of DNA. Participates in the modulation of cellular gene expression preceeding viral
   4749..4832    +  CDS            large T antigen (fragment): large T antigen from SV40 (simian virus 40)
   4855..4989    +  polyA_signal   SV40 poly(A) signal: SV40 polyadenylation signal
   5494..8376    +  CDS            mini-white: Drosophila white gene eye color pigment; white; This is a modified version of the white gene lacking part of the first intron.
   9154..9739    -  misc_feature   P element 5' end: No description available
>Addgene plasmid #40283 | pUAST-NaChBac | depositor full sequence | sequence record 51708 | pUAST-NaChBac sequence 9739 bps
GGCCAGACCCACGTAGTCCAGCGGCAGATCGGCGGCGGAGAAGTTAAGCGTCTCCAGGATGACCTTGCCC
GAACTGGGGCACGTGGTGTTCGACGATGTGCAGCTAATTTCGCCCGGCTCCACGTCCGCCCATTGGTTAA
TCAGCAGACCCTCGTTGGCGTAACGGAACCATGAGAGGTACGACAACCATTTGAGGTATACTGGCACCGA
GCCCGAGTTCAAGAAGAAGGCGTTTTTCCATAGGCTCCGCCCCCCTGACGAGCATCACAAAAATCGACGC
TCAAGTCAGAGGTGGCGAAACCCGACAGGACTATAAAGATACCAGGCGTTTCCCCCTGGAAGCTCCCTCG
TGCGCTCTCCTGTTCCGACCCTGCCGCTTACCGGATACCTGTCCGCCTTTCTCCCTTCGGGAAGCGTGGC
GCTTTCTCAATGCTCACGCTGTAGGTATCTCAGTTCGGTGTAGGTCGTTCGCTCCAAGCTGGGCTGTGTG
CACGAACCCCCCGTTCAGCCCGACCGCTGCGCCTTATCCGGTAACTATCGTCTTGAGTCCAACCCGGTAA
GACACGACTTATCGCCACTGGCAGCAGCCACTGGTAACAGGATTAGCAGAGCGAGGTATGTAGGCGGTGC
TACAGAGTTCTTGAAGTGGTGGCCTAACTACGGCTACACTAGAAGGACAGTATTTGGTATCTGCGCTCTG
CTGAAGCCAGTTACCTTCGGAAAAAGAGTTGGTAGCTCTTGATCCGGCAAACAAACCACCGCTGGTAGCG
GTGGTTTTTTTGTTTGCAAGCAGCAGATTACGCGCAGAAAAAAAGGATCTCAAGAAGATCCTTTGATCTT
TTCTACGGGGTCTGACGCTCAGTGGAACGAAAACTCACGTTAAGGGATTTTGGTCATGAGATTATCAAAA
AGGATCTTCACCTAGATCCTTTTAAATTAAAAATGAAGTTTTAAATCAATCTAAAGTATATATGAGTAAA
CTTGGTCTGACAGTTACCAATGCTTAATCAGTGAGGCACCTATCTCAGCGATCTGTCTATTTCGTTCATC
CATAGTTGCCTGACTCCCCGTCGTGTAGATAACTACGATACGGGAGGGCTTACCATCTGGCCCCAGTGCT
GCAATGATACCGCGAGACCCACGCTCACCGGCTCCAGATTTATCAGCAATAAACCAGCCAGCCGGAAGGG
CCGAGCGCAGAAGTGGTCCTGCAACTTTATCCGCCTCCATCCAGTCTATTAATTGTTGCCGGGAAGCTAG
AGTAAGTAGTTCGCCAGTTAATAGTTTGCGCAACGTTGTTGCCATTGCTACAGGCATCGTGGTGTCACGC
TCGTCGTTTGGTATGGCTTCATTCAGCTCCGGTTCCCAACGATCAAGGCGAGTTACATGATCCCCCATGT
TGTGCAAAAAAGCGGTTAGCTCCTTCGGTCCTCCGATCGTTGTCAGAAGTAAGTTGGCCGCAGTGTTATC
ACTCATGGTTATGGCAGCACTGCATAATTCTCTTACTGTCATGCCATCCGTAAGATGCTTTTCTGTGACT
GGTGAGTACTCAACCAAGTCATTCTGAGAATAGTGTATGCGGCGACCGAGTTGCTCTTGCCCGGCGTCAA
CACGGGATAATACCGCGCCACATAGCAGAACTTTAAAAGTGCTCATCATTGGAAAACGTTCTTCGGGGCG
AAAACTCTCAAGGATCTTACCGCTGTTGAGATCCAGTTCGATGTAACCCACTCGTGCACCCAACTGATCT
TCAGCATCTTTTACTTTCACCAGCGTTTCTGGGTGAGCAAAAACAGGAAGGCAAAATGCCGCAAAAAAGG
GAATAAGGGCGACACGGAAATGTTGAATACTCATACTCTTCCTTTTTCAATATTATTGAAGCATTTATCA
GGGTTATTGTCTCATGAGCGGATACATATTTGAATGTATTTAGAAAAATAAACAAATAGGGGTTCCGCGC
ACATTTCCCCGAAAAGTGCCACCTGACGTCTAAGAAACCATTATTATCATGACATTAACCTATAAAAATA
GGCGTATCACGAGGCCCTTTCGTCTCGCGCGTTTCGGTGATGACGGTGAAAACCTCTGACACATGCAGCT
CCCGGAGACGGTCACAGCTTGTCTGTAAGCGGATGCCGGGAGCAGACAAGCCCGTCAGGGCGCGTCAGCG
GGTGTTGGCGGGTGTCGGGGCTGGCTTAACTATGCGGCATCAGAGCAGATTGTACTGAGAGTGCACCATA
TGCGGTGTGAAATACCGCACCGAATCGCGCGGAACTAACGACAGTCGCTCCAAGGTCGTCGAACAAAAGG
TGAATGTGTTGCGGAGAGCGGGTGGGAGACAGCGAAAGAGCAACTACGAAACGTGGTGTGGTGGAGGTGA
ATTATGAAGAGGGCGCGCGATTTGAAAAGTATGTATATAAAAAATATATCCCGGTGTTTTATGTAGCGAT
AAACGAGTTTTTGATGTAAGGTATGCAGGTGTGTAAGTCTTTTGGTTAGAAGACAAATCCAAAGTCTACT
TGTGGGGATGTTCGAAGGGGAAATACTTGTATTCTATAGGTCATATCTTGTTTTTATTGGCACAAATATA
ATTACATTAGCTTTTTGAGGGGGCAATAAACAGTAAACACGATGGTAATAATGGTAAAAAAAAAAACAAG
CAGTTATTTCGGATATATGTCGGCTACTCCTTGCGTCGGGCCCGAAGTCTTAGAGCCAGATATGCGAGCA
CCCGGAAGCTCACGATGAGAATGGCCAGACCATGATGAAATAACATAAGGTGGTCCCGTCGGCAAGAGAC
ATCCACTTAACGTATGCTTGCAATAAGTGCGAGTGAAAGGAATAGTATTCTGAGTGTCGTATTGAGTCTG
AGTGAGACAGCGATATGATTGTTGATTAACCCTTAGCATGTCCGTGGGGTTTGAATTAACTCATAATATT
AATTAGACGAAATTATTTTTAAAGTTTTATTTTTAATAATTTGCGAGTACGCAAAGCTTGGCTGCATCCA
ACGCGTTGGGAGCTCTCCGGATCCAAGCTTGCATGCCTGCAGGTCGGAGTACTGTCCTCCGAGCGGAGTA
CTGTCCTCCGAGCGGAGTACTGTCCTCCGAGCGGAGTACTGTCCTCCGAGCGGAGTACTGTCCTCCGAGC
GGAGACTCTAGCGAGCGCCGGAGTATAAATAGAGGCGCTTCGTCTACGGAGCGACAATTCAATTCAAACA
AGCAAAGTGAACACGTCGCTAAGCGAAAGCTAAGCAAATAAACAAGCGCAGCTGAACAAGCTAAACAATC
TGCAGTAAAGTGCAAGTTAAAGTGAATCAATTAAAAGTAACCAGCAACCAAGTAAATCAACTGCAACTAC
TGAAATCTGCCAAGAAGTAATTATTGAATACAAGAAGAGAACTCTGAATAGGGAATTGGGAATTCCATGA
AAATGGAAGCTAGACAGAAACAGAACAGTTTCACTAGTAAAATGCAAAAAATCGTGAATCATCGGGCGTT
TACGTTTACGGTGATCGCGTTAATTCTTTTTAATGCCCTTATCGTTGGAATCGAAACCTATCCACGTATT
TATGCTGATCATAAATGGTTATTCTATCGAATAGATCTTGTTCTTCTCTGGATCTTCACGATTGAAATTG
CGATGCGCTTTTTAGCTTCGAATCCGAAATCAGCTTTTTTTCGAAGTTCATGGAATTGGTTTGATTTCTT
AATTGTAGCCGCAGGTCATATATTTGCAGGTGCTCAATTTGTGACGGTTCTCCGTATTTTACGGGTTCTC
AGGGTACTACGGGCCATCTCAGTTGTTCCATCGTTGCGCAGGTTAGTTGATGCGTTGGTGATGACGATCC
CGGCGTTAGGAAACATCTTAATCTTGATGAGCATTTTCTTCTATATTTTTGCCGTTATCGGGACGATGTT
ATTTCAGCATGTGTCGCCTGAATATTTCGGTAATTTACAGCTTAGTTTGTTAACATTGTTCCAAGTGGTC
ACGCTAGAGTCATGGGCGAGCGGCGTCATGCGACCAATTTTTGCCGAAGTTCCGTGGTCTTGGCTTTATT
TTGTCAGCTTTGTCTTAATCGGTACGTTTATCATCTTTAACTTGTTTATCGGTGTAATCGTCAATAACGT
TGAAAAAGCAGAGTTAACGGACAATGAGGAAGATGGTGAAGCCGATGGGTTAAAACAAGAAATCTCAGCC
TTAAGAAAAGACGTAGCCGAGCTAAAAAGCTTGCTTAAACAATTGAAATGATGATACAAAAGAGGTTCTT
AGTCAAATGTTGGGTCTAGAGGATCTTTGTGAAGGAACCTTACTTCTGTGGTGTGACATAATTGGACAAA
CTACCTACAGAGATTTAAAGCTCTAAGGTAAATATAAAATTTTTAAGTGTATAATGTGTTAAACTACTGA
TTCTAATTGTTTGTGTATTTTAGATTCCAACCTATGGAACTGATGAATGGGAGCAGTGGTGGAATGCCTT
TAATGAGGAAAACCTGTTTTGCTCAGAAGAAATGCCATCTAGTGATGATGAGGCTACTGCTGACTCTCAA
CATTCTACTCCTCCAAAAAAGAAGAGAAAGGTAGAAGACCCCAAGGACTTTCCTTCAGAATTGCTAAGTT
TTTTGAGTCATGCTGTGTTTAGTAATAGAACTCTTGCTTGCTTTGCTATTTACACCACAAAGGAAAAAGC
TGCACTGCTATACAAGAAAATTATGGAAAAATATTTGATGTATAGTGCCTTGACTAGAGATCATAATCAG
CCATACCACATTTGTAGAGGTTTTACTTGCTTTAAAAAACCTCCCACACCTCCCCCTGAACCTGAAACAT
AAAATGAATGCAATTGTTGTTGTTAACTTGTTTATTGCAGCTTATAATGGTTACAAATAAAGCAATAGCA
TCACAAATTTCACAAATAAAGCATTTTTTTCACTGCATTCTAGTTGTGGTTTGTCCAAACTCATCAATGT
ATCTTATCATGTCTGGATCGGATCCACTAGAAGGCCTTAGTATGTATGTAAGTTAATAAAACCCTTTTTT
GGAGAATGTAGATTTAAAAAAACATATTTTTTTTTTATTTTTTACTGCACTGGACATCATTGAACTTATC
TGATCAGTTTTAAATTTACTTCGATCCAAGGGTATTTGAAGTACCAGGTTCTTTCGATTACCTCTCACTC
AAAATGACATTCCACTCAAAGTCAGCGCTGTTTGCCTCCTTCTCTGTCCACAGAAATATCGCCGTCTCTT
TCGCCGCTGCGTCCGCTATCTCTTTCGCCACCGTTTGTAGCGTTACCTAGCGTCAATGTCCGCCTTCAGT
TGCACTTTGTCAGCGGTTTCGTGACGAAGCTCCAAGCGGTTTACGCCATCAATTAAACACAAAGTGCTGT
GCCAAAACTCCTCTCGCTTCTTATTTTTGTTTGTTTTTTGAGTGATTGGGGTGGTGATTGGTTTTGGGTG
GGTAAGCAGGGGAAAGTGTGAAAAATCCCGGCAATGGGCCAAGAGGATCAGGAGCTATTAATTCGCGGAG
GCAGCAAACACCCATCTGCCGAGCATCTGAACAATGTGAGTAGTACATGTGCATACATCTTAAGTTCACT
TGATCTATAGGAACTGCGATTGCAACATCAAATTGTCTGCGGCGTGAGAACTGCGACCCACAAAAATCCC
AAACCGCAATCGCACAAACAAATAGTGACACGAAACAGATTATTCTGGTAGCTGTGCTCGCTATATAAGA
CAATTTTTAAGATCATATCATGATCAAGACATCTAAAGGCATTCATTTTCGACTACATTCTTTTTTACAA
AAAATATAACAACCAGATATTTTAAGCTGATCCTAGATGCACAAAAAATAAATAAAAGTATAAACCTACT
TCGTAGGATACTTCGTTTTGTTCGGGGTTAGATGAGCATAACGCTTGTAGTTGATATTTGAGATCCCCTA
TCATTGCAGGGTGACAGCGGAGCGGCTTCGCAGAGCTGCATTAACCAGGGCTTCGGGCAGGCCAAAAACT
ACGGCACGCTCCTGCCACCCAGTCCGCCGGAGGACTCCGGTTCAGGGAGCGGCCAACTAGCCGAGAACCT
CACCTATGCCTGGCACAATATGGACATCTTTGGGGCGGTCAATCAGCCGGGCTCCGGATGGCGGCAGCTG
GTCAACCGGACACGCGGACTATTCTGCAACGAGCGACACATACCGGCGCCCAGGAAACATTTGCTCAAGA
ACGGTGAGTTTCTATTCGCAGTCGGCTGATCTGTGTGAAATCTTAATAAAGGGTCCAATTACCAATTTGA
AACTCAGTTTGCGGCGTGGCCTATCCGGGCGAACTTTTGGCCGTGATGGGCAGTTCCGGTGCCGGAAAGA
CGACCCTGCTGAATGCCCTTGCCTTTCGATCGCCGCAGGGCATCCAAGTATCGCCATCCGGGATGCGACT
GCTCAATGGCCAACCTGTGGACGCCAAGGAGATGCAGGCCAGGTGCGCCTATGTCCAGCAGGATGACCTC
TTTATCGGCTCCCTAACGGCCAGGGAACACCTGATTTTCCAGGCCATGGTGCGGATGCCACGACATCTGA
CCTATCGGCAGCGAGTGGCCCGCGTGGATCAGGTGATCCAGGAGCTTTCGCTCAGCAAATGTCAGCACAC
GATCATCGGTGTGCCCGGCAGGGTGAAAGGTCTGTCCGGCGGAGAAAGGAAGCGTCTGGCATTCGCCTCC
GAGGCACTAACCGATCCGCCGCTTCTGATCTGCGATGAGCCCACCTCCGGACTGGACTCATTTACCGCCC
ACAGCGTCGTCCAGGTGCTGAAGAAGCTGTCGCAGAAGGGCAAGACCGTCATCCTGACCATTCATCAGCC
GTCTTCCGAGCTGTTTGAGCTCTTTGACAAGATCCTTCTGATGGCCGAGGGCAGGGTAGCTTTCTTGGGC
ACTCCCAGCGAAGCCGTCGACTTCTTTTCCTAGTGAGTTCGATGTGTTTATTAAGGGTATCTAGCATTAC
ATTACATCTCAACTCCTATCCAGCGTGGGTGCCCAGTGTCCTACCAACTACAATCCGGCGGACTTTTACG
TACAGGTGTTGGCCGTTGTGCCCGGACGGGAGATCGAGTCCCGTGATCGGATCGCCAAGATATGCGACAA
TTTTGCTATTAGCAAAGTAGCCCGGGATATGGAGCAGTTGTTGGCCACCAAAAATTTGGAGAAGCCACTG
GAGCAGCCGGAGAATGGGTACACCTACAAGGCCACCTGGTTCATGCAGTTCCGGGCGGTCCTGTGGCGAT
CCTGGCTGTCGGTGCTCAAGGAACCACTCCTCGTAAAAGTGCGACTTATTCAGACAACGGTGAGTGGTTC
CAGTGGAAACAAATGATATAACGCTTACAATTCTTGGAAACAAATTCGCTAGATTTTAGTTAGAATTGCC
TGATTCCACACCCTTCTTAGTTTTTTTCAATGAGATGTATAGTTTATAGTTTTGCAGAAAATAAATAAAT
TTCATTTAACTCGCGAACATGTTGAAGATATGAATATTAATGAGATGCGAGTAACATTTTAATTTGCAGA
TGGTTGCCATCTTGATTGGCCTCATCTTTTTGGGCCAACAACTCACGCAAGTGGGCGTGATGAATATCAA
CGGAGCCATCTTCCTCTTCCTGACCAACATGACCTTTCAAAACGTCTTTGCCACGATAAATGTAAGTCTT
GTTTAGAATACATTTGCATATTAATAATTTACTAACTTTCTAATGAATCGATTCGATTTAGGTGTTCACC
TCAGAGCTGCCAGTTTTTATGAGGGAGGCCCGAAGTCGACTTTATCGCTGTGACACATACTTTCTGGGCA
AAACGATTGCCGAATTACCGCTTTTTCTCACAGTGCCACTGGTCTTCACGGCGATTGCCTATCCGATGAT
CGGACTGCGGGCCGGAGTGCTGCACTTCTTCAACTGCCTGGCGCTGGTCACTCTGGTGGCCAATGTGTCA
ACGTCCTTCGGATATCTAATATCCTGCGCCAGCTCCTCGACCTCGATGGCGCTGTCTGTGGGTCCGCCGG
TTATCATACCATTCCTGCTCTTTGGCGGCTTCTTCTTGAACTCGGGCTCGGTGCCAGTATACCTCAAATG
GTTGTCGTACCTCTCATGGTTCCGTTACGCCAACGAGGGTCTGCTGATTAACCAATGGGCGGACGTGGAG
CCGGGCGAAATTAGCTGCACATCGTCGAACACCACGTGCCCCAGTTCGGGCAAGGTCATCCTGGAGACGC
TTAACTTCTCCGCCGCCGATCTGCCGCTGGACTACGTGGGTCTGGCCATTCTCATCGTGAGCTTCCGGGT
GCTCGCATATCTGGCTCTAAGACTTCGGGCCCGACGCAAGGAGTAGCCGACATATATCCGAAATAACTGC
TTGTTTTTTTTTTTACCATTATTACCATCGTGTTTACTGTTTATTGCCCCCTCAAAAAGCTAATGTAATT
ATATTTGTGCCAATAAAAACAAGATATGACCTATAGAATACAAGTATTTCCCCTTCGAACATCCCCACAA
GTAGACTTTGGATTTGTCTTCTAACCAAAAGACTTACACACCTGCATACCTTACATCAAAAACTCGTTTA
TCGCTACATAAAACACCGGGATATATTTTTTATATACATACTTTTCAAATCGCGCGCCCTCTTCATAATT
CACCTCCACCACACCACGTTTCGTAGTTGCTCTTTCGCTGTCTCCCACCCGCTCTCCGCAACACATTCAC
CTTTTGTTCGACGACCTTGGAGCGACTGTCGTTAGTTCCGCGCGATTCGGTTCGCTCAAATGGTTCCGAG
TGGTTCATTTCGTCTCAATAGAAATTAGTAATAAATATTTGTATGTACAATTTATTTGCTCCAATATATT
TGTATATATTTCCCTCACAGCTATATTTATTCTAATTTAATATTATGACTTTTTAAGGTAATTTTTTGTG
ACCTGTTCGGAGTGATTAGCGTTACAATTTGAACTGAAAGTGACATCCAGTGTTTGTTCCTTGTGTAGAT
GCATCTCAAAAAAATGGTGGGCATAATAGTGTTGTTTATATATATCAAAAATAACAACTATAATAATAAG
AATACATTTAATTTAGAAAATGCTTGGATTTCACTGGAACTAGAATTAATTCGGCTGCTGCTCTAAACGA
CGCATTTCGTACTCCAAAGTACGAATTTTTTCCCTCAAGCTCTTATTTTCATTAAACAATGAACAGGACC
TAACGCACAGTCACGTTATTGTTTACATAAATGATTTTTTTTACTATTCAAACTTACTCTGTTTGTGTAC
TCCCACTGGTATAGCCTTCTTTTATCTTTTCTGGTTCAGGCTCTATCACTTTACTAGGTACGGCATCTGC
GTTGAGTCGCCTCCTTTTAAATGTCTGACCTTTTGCAGGTGCAGCCTTCCACTGCGAATCATTAAAGTGG
GTATCACAAATTTGGGAGTTTTCACCAAGGCTGCACCCAAGGCTCTGCTCCCACAATTTTCTCTTAATAG
CACACTTCGGCACGTGAATTAATTTTACTCCAGTCACAGCTTTGCAGCAAAATTTGCAATATTTCATTTT
TTTTTATTCCACGTAAGGGTTAATGTTTTCAAAAAAAAATTCGTCCGCACACAACCTTTCCTCTCAACAA
GCAAACGTGCACTGAATTTAAGTGTATACTTCGGTAAGCTTCGGCTATCGACGGGACCACCTTATGTTAT
TTCATCATG
