>Addgene plasmid #40283 | pUAST-NaChBac | addgene partial sequence | sequence record 53562 | pCasper-hs 5'-GCAACTACTGAAATCTGCCAAG-3'
GGGAATTGGGAATTCCATGAAAATGGAAGCTAGACAGAAACAGAACAGTTTCACTAGTAAAATGCAAAAA
ATCGTGAATCATCGGGCGTTTACGTTTACGGTGATCGCGTTAATTCTTTTTAATGCCCTTATCGTTGGAA
TCGAAACCTATCCACGTATTTATGCTGATCATAAATGGTTATTCTATCGAATAGATCTTGTTCTTCTCTG
GATCTTCACGATTGAAATTGCGATGCGCTTTTTAGCTTCGAATCCGAAATCAGCTTTTTTTCGAAGTTCA
TGGAATTGGTTTGATTTCTTAATTGTAGCCGCAGGTCATATATTTGCAGGTGCTCAATTTGTGACGGTTC
TCCGTATTTTACGGGTTCTCAGGGTACTACGGGCCATCTCAGTTGTTCCATCGTTGCGCAGGTTAGTTGA
TGCGTTGGTGATGACGATCCCGGCGTTAGGAAACATCTTAATCTTGATGAGCATTTTCTTCTATATTTTT
GCCGTTATCGGGACGATGTTATTTCAGCATGTGTCGCCTGAATATTTCGGTAATTTACAGCTTAGTTTGT
TAACATTGTTCCAAGTGGTCACGCTAGAGTCATGGGCGAGCGGCGTCATGCGACCAATTTTTGCCGAAGT
TCCGTGGTCTTGGCTTTATTTTGTCAGCTTTGTCTTAATCGGTACGTTTATCATCTTTAACTTGTTTATC
GGTGTAATCGTCAATAACGTTGAA
